Addgene plasmid #215513: pSA358_pAAV-SCP1-Intron-eGFP-CS1
Purpose: Single stranded AAV eGFP reporter vector with SCP1 promoter.
Depositing lab: Stein Aerts. Depositing organization: Vlaams Instituut voor Biotechnologie (VIB, vzw). Publication: Enhancer-driven cell type comparison reveals similarities between the mammalian and bird pallium. Hecker N, Kempynck N, Mauduit D, Abaffyova D, Vandepoel R, Dieltiens S, Borm L, Sarropoulos I, Gonzalez-Blas CB, De Man J, Davie K, Leysen E, Vandensteen J, Moors R, Hulselmans G, Lim L, De Wit J, Christiaens V, Poovathingal S, Aerts S. Science. 2025 Jan 2;387(6735):eadp3957. doi: 10.1126/science.adp3957. Epub 2025 Feb 14. PubMed 39946451.
Backbone
  Vector backbone: pAAV
  Backbone size w/o insert (bp): 3468
  Total vector size (bp): 4600
  Modifications to backbone: Addition of a SCP1 promoter and chimeric intron
  Vector type: Mammalian Expression, AAV
Growth in bacteria
  Bacterial resistance: Ampicillin, 100 μg/mL
  Growth temperature: 30°C
  Growth strain: NEB Stable
  Copy number: Unknown
Gene/Insert
  Gene/Insert name: eGFP
  Insert size (bp): 720
  Promoter: SCP1
  Cloning method: Gibson Cloning
  Sequencing primers: 5′ tggactaagtttgttcgcatc; 3′ CATAGCGTAAAAGGAGCAACA
Terms and licenses: Academic/Nonprofit Terms; Industry Terms: Not Available to Industry
How to cite: pSA358_pAAV-SCP1-Intron-eGFP-CS1 was a gift from Stein Aerts (Addgene plasmid # 215513 ; http://n2t.net/addgene:215513 ; RRID:Addgene_215513)
