[The description below was written by a language model from this plasmid's Addgene catalogue record and pLannotate feature annotations shown in this document.]
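Description:
pSA358_pAAV-SCP1-Intron-eGFP-CS1 is a 4.6 kb single-stranded AAV transfer plasmid for mammalian expression, built on a pAAV backbone and designed as an eGFP reporter vector. It is propagated in bacteria through a high-copy ColE1/pUC-type origin and selected with ampicillin via the β-lactamase gene and its own promoter. An f1 phage origin is also present in the backbone, along with short remnants of the pBR322 bom and rop regions. The expression cassette is flanked by AAV2 inverted terminal repeats, which direct replication and packaging of the intervening DNA into AAV particles when helper functions are supplied. The automated annotation finds a complete ITR on the 3′ side but only short fragments on the 5′ side, which may reflect the difficulty of sequencing or annotating these repeats.

Between the ITRs, the catalogue entry describes an SCP1 promoter, a synthetic "super core promoter" with minimal activity of its own, followed by a chimeric adenovirus/immunoglobulin intron that promotes efficient processing of the transcript, and then the 720 bp EGFP coding sequence. SCP1 itself is not called in the feature table. A short fragment annotated as CaMKII promoter lies upstream of the intron, and the record does not explain its role. Downstream of EGFP are partial WPRE segments, suggesting a shortened version of this post-transcriptional enhancer element, and SV40 polyadenylation signal fragments. The meaning of "CS1" in the name is not stated. Given the minimal promoter design and the associated work on enhancer-driven cell type comparison in mammalian and bird pallium, the vector plausibly serves as a scaffold for testing candidate enhancers by AAV delivery, although the record itself states only that it is an SCP1-driven eGFP reporter.
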