Features (pLannotate 1.2.2; 17 found; start..end, strand, type, name):
    132..159     +  repeat_region  AAV2 ITR (fragment): inverted terminal repeat of adeno-associated virus serotype 2 inverted
    188..215     +  repeat_region  AAV2 ITR (fragment): inverted terminal repeat of adeno-associated virus serotype 2 inverted
    269..357     +  promoter       CaMKII promoter (fragment): promoter for the mouse calcium/calmodulin-dependent kinase II α subunit
    506..735     +  intron         chimeric intron: chimera between introns from adenovirus and immunoglobulin heavy chain genes
    789..1508    +  CDS            EGFP: the original enhanced GFP (Yang et al., 1996) mammalian codon-optimized
   1528..1685    +  misc_feature   WPRE (fragment): woodchuck hepatitis virus posttranscriptional regulatory element
   1691..1773    +  misc_feature   WPRE (fragment): woodchuck hepatitis virus posttranscriptional regulatory element
   1796..1839    -  polyA_signal   SV40 poly(A) signal (fragment): SV40 polyadenylation signal
   1843..1910    -  polyA_signal   SV40 poly(A) signal (fragment): SV40 polyadenylation signal
   1983..2123    +  repeat_region  AAV2 ITR: inverted terminal repeat of adeno-associated virus serotype 2 inverted
   2128..2179    -  misc_feature   bom (fragment): basis of mobility region from pBR322
   2198..2653    +  rep_origin     f1 ori (sequence partly withheld): f1 bacteriophage origin of replication; arrow indicates direction of (+) strand synthesis
   2654..2703    -  misc_feature   bom (fragment): basis of mobility region from pBR322
   2805..2840    -  CDS            rop (fragment): Rop protein, which maintains plasmids at low copy number; rop
   2935..3039    +  promoter       AmpR promoter: bla
   3040..3900    +  CDS            AmpR: β-lactamase; bla; confers resistance to ampicillin, carbenicillin, and related antibiotics
   4071..59      +  rep_origin     ori (across the origin): high-copy-number ColE1/pMB1/pBR322/pUC origin of replication
>Addgene plasmid #215513 | pSA358_pAAV-SCP1-Intron-eGFP-CS1 | addgene full sequence | sequence record 425821 | Addgene NGS Result
ACCTCTGACTTGAGCGTCGATTTTTGTGATGCTCGTCAGGGGGGCGGAGCCTATGGAAAAACGCCAGCAA
CGCGGCCTTTTTACGGTTCCTGGCCTTTTGCTGGCCTTTTGCTCACATGTCCTGCAGGCAGCTGCGCGCT
CGCTCGCTCACTGAGGCCGCCCGGGCGTCGGGCGACCTTTGGTCGCCCGGCCTCAGTGAGCGAGCGAGCG
CGCAGAGAGGGAGTGGCCAACTCCATCACTAGGGGTTCCTGCGGCCGCAGATGCTGCACACTTGTGGACT
AAGTTTGTTCGCATCCCCTTCTCCAACCCCCTCAGTACATCACCCTGGGGGAACAGGGTCCACTTGCTCC
TGGGCCCTGCGTATGAGTCTGAGCTCCCTAGGGTACTTATATAAGGGGGTGGGGGCGCGTTCGTCCTCAG
TCGCGATCGAACACTCGAGCCGAGCAGACGTGCCTACGGACCGGGGCCCGAATTAATTCGCTGTCTGCGA
GGGCCAGCTGTTGGGGTGAGTACTCCCTCTCAAAAGCGGGCATGACTTCTGCGCTAAGATTGTCAGTTTC
CAAAAACGAGGAGGATTTGATATTCACCTGGCCCGCGGTGATGCCTTTGAGGGTGGCCGCGTCCATCTGG
TCAGAAAAGACAATCTTTTTGTTGTCAAGCTTGAGGTGTGGCAGGCTTGAGATCTGGCCATACACTTGAG
TGACAATGACATCCACTTTGCCTTTCTCTCCACAGGTGTCCACTCCCAGGTGTCGAATTCAAGCTGCTAG
CTAGTACCGGTCGCCACCATGGTGAGCAAGGGCGAGGAGCTGTTCACCGGGGTGGTGCCCATCCTGGTCG
AGCTGGACGGCGACGTAAACGGCCACAAGTTCAGCGTGTCCGGCGAGGGCGAGGGCGATGCCACCTACGG
CAAGCTGACCCTGAAGTTCATCTGCACCACCGGCAAGCTGCCCGTGCCCTGGCCCACCCTCGTGACCACC
CTGACCTACGGCGTGCAGTGCTTCAGCCGCTACCCCGACCACATGAAGCAGCACGACTTCTTCAAGTCCG
CCATGCCCGAAGGCTACGTCCAGGAGCGCACCATCTTCTTCAAGGACGACGGCAACTACAAGACCCGCGC
CGAGGTGAAGTTCGAGGGCGACACCCTGGTGAACCGCATCGAGCTGAAGGGCATCGACTTCAAGGAGGAC
GGCAACATCCTGGGGCACAAGCTGGAGTACAACTACAACAGCCACAACGTCTATATCATGGCCGACAAGC
AGAAGAACGGCATCAAGGTGAACTTCAAGATCCGCCACAACATCGAGGACGGCAGCGTGCAGCTCGCCGA
CCACTACCAGCAGAACACCCCCATCGGCGACGGCCCCGTGCTGCTGCCCGACAACCACTACCTGAGCACC
CAGTCCGCCCTGAGCAAAGACCCCAACGAGAAGCGCGATCACATGGTCCTGCTGGAGTTCGTGACCGCCG
CCGGGATCACTCTCGGCATGGACGAGCTGTACAAGTAAATCGAATTCCGCTCGAGATAATCAACCTCTGG
ATTACAAAATTTGTGAAAGATTGACTGGTATTCTTAACTATGTTGCTCCTTTTACGCTATGTGGATACGC
TGCTTTAATGCCTTTGTATCATGCTATTGCTTCCCGTATGGCTTTCATTTTCTCCTCCTTGTATAAATCC
TGGTTAGTTCTTGCCACGGCGGAACTCATCGCCGCCTGCCTTGCCCGCTGCTGGACAGGGGCTCGGCTGT
TGGGCACTGACAATTCCGTGGTGCTTTAAGGCCGGTCCTAGCAAGTTTATTTGTGAAATTTGTGATGCTA
TTGCTTTATTTGTAACCATCTAGCTTTATTTGTGAAATTTGTGATGCTATTGCTTTATTTGTAACCATTA
TAAGCTGCAATAAACAAGTTAACAACAACAATTGCATTCATTTTATGTTTCAGGTTCAGGGGGAGATGTG
GGAGGTTTTTTAAAGCGGCCGCAGGAACCCCTAGTGATGGAGTTGGCCACTCCCTCTCTGCGCGCTCGCT
CGCTCACTGAGGCCGGGCGACCAAAGGTCGCCCGACGCCCGGGCTTTGCCCGGGCGGCCTCAGTGAGCGA
GCGAGCGCGCAGCTGCCTGCAGGGGCGCCTGATGCGGTATTTTCTCCTTACGCATCTGTGCGGTATTTCA
CACCGCATA
[95 nt withheld, positions 2180-2274]
T
[46 nt withheld, positions 2276-2321]
C
[141 nt withheld, positions 2323-2463]
CCTTTGACGTTGGAGTCCACGTTCTTT
[37 nt withheld, positions 2491-2527]
ACTCTATCTCGGGCTATTCTTTTGATTTATAAGGGATTTTGCCGATTTCGGTCTATTGGTTAAAAAATGA
GCTGATTTAACAAAAATTTAACGCGAATTTTAACAAAATATTAACGTTTACAATTTTATGGTGCACTCTC
AGTACAATCTGCTCTGATGCCGCATAGTTAAGCCAGCCCCGACACCCGCCAACACCCGCTGACGCGCCCT
GACGGGCTTGTCTGCTCCCGGCATCCGCTTACAGACAAGCTGTGACCGTCTCCGGGAGCTGCATGTGTCA
GAGGTTTTCACCGTCATCACCGAAACGCGCGAGACGAAAGGGCCTCGTGATACGCCTATTTTTATAGGTT
AATGTCATGATAATAATGGTTTCTTAGACGTCAGGTGGCACTTTTCGGGGAAATGTGCGCGGAACCCCTA
TTTGTTTATTTTTCTAAATACATTCAAATATGTATCCGCTCATGAGACAATAACCCTGATAAATGCTTCA
ATAATATTGAAAAAGGAAGAGTATGAGTATTCAACATTTCCGTGTCGCCCTTATTCCCTTTTTTGCGGCA
TTTTGCCTTCCTGTTTTTGCTCACCCAGAAACGCTGGTGAAAGTAAAAGATGCTGAAGATCAGTTGGGTG
CACGAGTGGGTTACATCGAACTGGATCTCAACAGCGGTAAGATCCTTGAGAGTTTTCGCCCCGAAGAACG
TTTTCCAATGATGAGCACTTTTAAAGTTCTGCTATGTGGCGCGGTATTATCCCGTATTGACGCCGGGCAA
GAGCAACTCGGTCGCCGCATACACTATTCTCAGAATGACTTGGTTGAGTACTCACCAGTCACAGAAAAGC
ATCTTACGGATGGCATGACAGTAAGAGAATTATGCAGTGCTGCCATAACCATGAGTGATAACACTGCGGC
CAACTTACTTCTGACAACGATCGGAGGACCGAAGGAGCTAACCGCTTTTTTGCACAACATGGGGGATCAT
GTAACTCGCCTTGATCGTTGGGAACCGGAGCTGAATGAAGCCATACCAAACGACGAGCGTGACACCACGA
TGCCTGTAGCAATGGCAACAACGTTGCGCAAACTATTAACTGGCGAACTACTTACTCTAGCTTCCCGGCA
ACAATTAATAGACTGGATGGAGGCGGATAAAGTTGCAGGACCACTTCTGCGCTCGGCCCTTCCGGCTGGC
TGGTTTATTGCTGATAAATCTGGAGCCGGTGAGCGTGGGTCTCGCGGTATCATTGCAGCACTGGGGCCAG
ATGGTAAGCCCTCCCGTATCGTAGTTATCTACACGACGGGGAGTCAGGCAACTATGGATGAACGAAATAG
ACAGATCGCTGAGATAGGTGCCTCACTGATTAAGCATTGGTAACTGTCAGACCAAGTTTACTCATATATA
CTTTAGATTGATTTAAAACTTCATTTTTAATTTAAAAGGATCTAGGTGAAGATCCTTTTTGATAATCTCA
TGACCAAAATCCCTTAACGTGAGTTTTCGTTCCACTGAGCGTCAGACCCCGTAGAAAAGATCAAAGGATC
TTCTTGAGATCCTTTTTTTCTGCGCGTAATCTGCTGCTTGCAAACAAAAAAACCACCGCTACCAGCGGTG
GTTTGTTTGCCGGATCAAGAGCTACCAACTCTTTTTCCGAAGGTAACTGGCTTCAGCAGAGCGCAGATAC
CAAATACTGTTCTTCTAGTGTAGCCGTAGTTAGGCCACCACTTCAAGAACTCTGTAGCACCGCCTACATA
CCTCGCTCTGCTAATCCTGTTACCAGTGGCTGCTGCCAGTGGCGATAAGTCGTGTCTTACCGGGTTGGAC
TCAAGACGATAGTTACCGGATAAGGCGCAGCGGTCGGGCTGAACGGGGGGTTCGTGCACACAGCCCAGCT
TGGAGCGAACGACCTACACCGAACTGAGATACCTACAGCGTGAGCTATGAGAAAGCGCCACGCTTCCCGA
AGGGAGAAAGGCGGACAGGTATCCGGTAAGCGGCAGGGTCGGAACAGGAGAGCGCACGAGGGAGCTTCCA
GGGGGAAACGCCTGGTATCTTTATAGTCCTGTCGGGTTTCGCC
